>Addgene plasmid #141165 | ER-HA-mNG21-10 | addgene full sequence | sequence record 307458 | Addgene NGS Result
TGGAAGGGCTAATTCACTCCCAAAGAAGACAAGATATCCTTGATCTGTGGATCTACCACACACAAGGCTA
CTTCCCTGATTAGCAGAACTACACACCAGGGCCAGGGGTCAGATATCCACTGACCTTTGGATGGTGCTAC
AAGCTAGTACCAGTTGAGCCAGATAAGGTAGAAGAGGCCAATAAAGGAGAGAACACCAGCTTGTTACACC
CTGTGAGCCTGCATGGGATGGATGACCCGGAGAGAGAAGTGTTAGAGTGGAGGTTTGACAGCCGCCTAGC
ATTTCATCACGTGGCCCGAGAGCTGCATCCGGAGTACTTCAAGAACTGCTGATATCGAGCTTGCTACAAG
GGACTTTCCGCTGGGGACTTTCCAGGGAGGCGTGGCCTGGGCGGGACTGGGGAGTGGCGAGCCCTCAGAT
CCTGCATATAAGCAGCTGCTTTTTGCCTGTACTGGGTCTCTCTGGTTAGACCAGATCTGAGCCTGGGAGC
TCTCTGGCTAACTAGGGAACCCACTGCTTAAGCCTCAATAAAGCTTGCCTTGAGTGCTTCAAGTAGTGTG
TGCCCGTCTGTTGTGTGACTCTGGTAACTAGAGATCCCTCAGACCCTTTTAGTCAGTGTGGAAAATCTCT
AGCAGTGGCGCCCGAACAGGGACTTGAAAGCGAAAGGGAAACCAGAGGAGCTCTCTCGACGCAGGACTCG
GCTTGCTGAAGCGCGCACGGCAAGAGGCGAGGGGCGGCGACTGGTGAGTACGCCAAAAATTTTGACTAGC
GGAGGCTAGAAGGAGAGAGATGGGTGCGAGAGCGTCAGTATTAAGCGGGGGAGAATTAGATCGCGATGGG
AAAAAATTCGGTTAAGGCCAGGGGGAAAGAAAAAATATAAATTAAAACATATAGTATGGGCAAGCAGGGA
GCTAGAACGATTCGCAGTTAATCCTGGCCTGTTAGAAACATCAGAAGGCTGTAGACAAATACTGGGACAG
CTACAACCATCCCTTCAGACAGGATCAGAAGAACTTAGATCATTATATAATACAGTAGCAACCCTCTATT
GTGTGCATCAAAGGATAGAGATAAAAGACACCAAGGAAGCTTTAGACAAGATAGAGGAAGAGCAAAACAA
AAGTAAGACCACCGCACAGCAAGCGGCCGGCCGCTGATCTTCAGACCTGGAGGAGGAGATATGAGGGACA
ATTGGAGAAGTGAATTATATAAATATAAAGTAGTAAAAATTGAACCATTAGGAGTAGCACCCACCAAGGC
AAAGAGAAGAGTGGTGCAGAGAGAAAAAAGAGCAGTGGGAATAGGAGCTTTGTTCCTTGGGTTCTTGGGA
GCAGCAGGAAGCACTATGGGCGCAGCGTCAATGACGCTGACGGTACAGGCCAGACAATTATTGTCTGGTA
TAGTGCAGCAGCAGAACAATTTGCTGAGGGCTATTGAGGCGCAACAGCATCTGTTGCAACTCACAGTCTG
GGGCATCAAGCAGCTCCAGGCAAGAATCCTGGCTGTGGAAAGATACCTAAAGGATCAACAGCTCCTGGGG
ATTTGGGGTTGCTCTGGAAAACTCATTTGCACCACTGCTGTGCCTTGGAATGCTAGTTGGAGTAATAAAT
CTCTGGAACAGATTTGGAATCACACGACCTGGATGGAGTGGGACAGAGAAATTAACAATTACACAAGCTT
AATACACTCCTTAATTGAAGAATCGCAAAACCAGCAAGAAAAGAATGAACAAGAATTATTGGAATTAGAT
AAATGGGCAAGTTTGTGGAATTGGTTTAACATAACAAATTGGCTGTGGTATATAAAATTATTCATAATGA
TAGTAGGAGGCTTGGTAGGTTTAAGAATAGTTTTTGCTGTACTTTCTATAGTGAATAGAGTTAGGCAGGG
ATATTCACCATTATCGTTTCAGACCCACCTCCCAACCCCGAGGGGACCCGACAGGCCCGAAGGAATAGAA
GAAGAAGGTGGAGAGAGAGACAGAGACAGATCCATTCGATTAGTGAACGGATCTCGACGGTATCGCCGAA
TTCACAAATGGCAGTATTCATCCACAATTTTAAAAGAAAAGGGGGGATTGGGGGGTACAGTGCAGGGGAA
AGAATAGTAGACATAATAGCAACAGACATACAAACTAAAGAATTACAAAAACAAATTACAAAAATTCAAA
ATTTTCGGGTTTATTACAGGGACAGCAGAGATCCAGTTTGGACTAGTGCTCCGGTGCCCGTCAGTGGGCA
GAGCGCACATCGCCCACAGTCCCCGAGAAGTTGGGGGGAGGGGTCGGCAATTGAACCGGTGCCTAGAGAA
GGTGGCGCGGGGTAAACTGGGAAAGTGATGTCGTGTACTGGCTCCGCCTTTTTCCCGAGGGTGGGGGAGA
ACCGTATATAAGTGCAGTAGTCGCCGTGAACGTTCTTTTTCGCAACGGGTTTGCCGCCAGAACACAGCGG
CCGCATGGGATGGAGCTGTATCATCCTCTTCTTGGTAGCAACAGCTACAGGCGCGCACTCCGGATACCCA
TACGATGTTCCAGATTACGCTGGAGGTATGGTGAGCAAGGGTGAGGAGGATAACATGGCCTCTCTCCCAG
CGACTCATGAGTTACACATCTTTGGCTCCATCAACGGTGTGGACTTTGACATGGTGGGTCAGGGTACCGG
CAATCCAAATGATGGTTATGAGGAGTTAAACCTGAAGTCCACCAAGGGTGACCTCCAGTTCTCCCCCTGG
ATTCTGGTCCCTCATATCGGGTATGGCTTCCATCAGTACCTGCCCTACCCTGACGGGATGTCGCCTTTCC
AGGCCGCCATGGTAGATGGCTCCGGATACCAAGTCCATCGCACAATGCAGTTTGAAGATGGTGCCTCCCT
TACTGTTAACTACCGCTACACCTACGAGGGAAGCCACATCAAAGGAGAGGCCCAGGTGATGGGGACTGGT
TTCCCTGCTGACGGTCCTGTGATGACCAACACGCTGACCGCTGCGGACTGGTGCATGTCGAAGAAGACTT
ACCCCAACGACAAAACCATCATCAGTACCTTTAAGTGGAGTTACACCACTGTAAATGGCAAACGCTACCG
GAGCACTGCGCGGACCACCTACACCTTTGCCAAGCCAATGGCGGCTAACTATCTGAAGAACCAGCCGATG
TACGTGTTCCGTAAGACGGAGCTCAAGCACTCCATGGGAGAGAAGGATGAACTGTAATAGCTCGAGTCTA
GAGGATCCCTCCCCCCCCCCTAACGTTACTGGCCGAAGCCGCTTGGAATAAGGCCGGTGTGCGTTTGTCT
ATATGTTATTTTCCACCATATTGCCGTCTTTTGGCAATGTGAGGGCCCGGAAACCTGGCCCTGTCTTCTT
GACGAGCATTCCTAGGGGTCTTTCCCCTCTCGCCAAAGGAATGCAAGGTCTGTTGAATGTCGTGAAGGAA
GCAGTTCCTCTGGAAGCTTCTTGAAGACAAACAACGTCTGTAGCGACCCTTTGCAGGCAGCGGAACCCCC
CACCTGGCGACAGGTGCCTCTGCGGCCAAAAGCCACGTGTATAAGATACACCTGCAAAGGCGGCACAACC
CCAGTGCCACGTTGTGAGTTGGATAGTTGTGGAAAGAGTCAAATGGCTCTCCTCAAGCGTATTCAACAAG
GGGCTGAAGGATGCCCAGAAGGTACCCCATTGTATGGGATCTGATCTGGGGCCTCGGTGCACATGCTTTA
CATGTGTTTAGTCGAGGTTAAAAAAACGTCTAGGCCCCCCGAACCACGGGGACGTGGTTTTCCTTTGAAA
AACACGATGATAATATGGCCAAGCCTTTGTCTCAAGAAGAATCCACCCTCATTGAAAGAGCAACGGCTAC
AATCAACAGCATCCCCATCTCTGAAGACTACAGCGTCGCCAGCGCAGCTCTCTCTAGCGACGGCCGCATC
TTCACTGGTGTCAATGTATATCATTTTACTGGGGGACCTTGTGCAGAACTCGTGGTGCTGGGCACTGCTG
CTGCTGCGGCAGCTGGCAACCTGACTTGTATCGTCGCGATCGGAAATGAGAACAGGGGCATCTTGAGCCC
CTGCGGACGGTGCCGACAGGTGCTTCTCGATCTGCATCCTGGGATCAAAGCCATAGTGAAGGACAGTGAT
GGACAGCCGACGGCAGTTGGGATTCGTGAATTGCTGCCCTCTGGTTATGTGTGGGAGGGCTAAATCGATA
GATCCTAATCAACCTCTGGATTACAAAATTTGTGAAAGATTGACTGGTATTCTTAACTATGTTGCTCCTT
TTACGCTATGTGGATACGCTGCTTTAATGCCTTTGTATCATGCTATTGCTTCCCGTATGGCTTTCATTTT
CTCCTCCTTGTATAAATCCTGGTTGCTGTCTCTTTATGAGGAGTTGTGGCCCGTTGTCAGGCAACGTGGC
GTGGTGTGCACTGTGTTTGCTGACGCAACCCCCACTGGTTGGGGCATTGCCACCACCTGTCAGCTCCTTT
CCGGGACTTTCGCTTTCCCCCTCCCTATTGCCACGGCGGAACTCATCGCCGCCTGCCTTGCCCGCTGCTG
GACAGGGGCTCGGCTGTTGGGCACTGACAATTCCGTGGTGTTGTCGGGGAAATCATCGTCCTTTCCTTGG
CTGCTCGCCTGTGTTGCCACCTGGATTCTGCGCGGGACGTCCTTCTGCTACGTCCCTTCGGCCCTCAATC
CAGCGGACCTTCCTTCCCGCGGCCTGCTGCCGGCTCTGCGGCCTCTTCCGCGTCTTCGCCTTCGCCCTCA
GACGAGTCGGATCTCCCTTTGGGCCGCCTCCCCGCCTGAGATCCTTTAAGACCAATGACTTACAAGGCAG
CTGTAGATCTTAGCCACTTTTTAAAAGAAAAGGGGGGACTGGAAGGGCTAATTCACTCCCAACGAAGACA
AGATCTGCTTTTTGCTTGTACTGGGTCTCTCTGGTTAGACCAGATCTGAGCCTGGGAGCTCTCTGGCTAA
CTAGGGAACCCACTGCTTAAGCCTCAATAAAGCTTGCCTTGAGTGCTTCAAGTAGTGTGTGCCCGTCTGT
TGTGTGACTCTGGTAACTAGAGATCCCTCAGACCCTTTTAGTCAGTGTGGAAAATCTCTAGCAGTAGTAG
TTCATGTCATCTTATTATTCAGTATTTATAACTTGCAAAGAAATGAATATCAGAGAGTGAGAGGCCCGGG
TTAATTAAGGAAAGGGCTAGATCATTCTTGAAGACGAAAGGGCCTCGTGATACGCCTATTTTTATAGGTT
AATGTCATGATAATAATGGTTTCTTAGACGTCAGGTGGCACTTTTCGGGGAAATGTGCGCGGAACCCCTA
TTTGTTTATTTTTCTAAATACATTCAAATATGTATCCGCTCATGAGACAATAACCCTGATAAATGCTTCA
ATAATATTGAAAAAGGAAGAGTATGAGTATTCAACATTTCCGTGTCGCCCTTATTCCCTTTTTTGCGGCA
TTTTGCCTTCCTGTTTTTGCTCACCCAGAAACGCTGGTGAAAGTAAAAGATGCTGAAGATCAGTTGGGTG
CACGAGTGGGTTACATCGAACTGGATCTCAACAGCGGTAAGATCCTTGAGAGTTTTCGCCCCGAAGAACG
TTTTCCAATGATGAGCACTTTTAAAGTTCTGCTATGTGGCGCGGTATTATCCCGTGTTGACGCCGGGCAA
GAGCAACTCGGTCGCCGCATACACTATTCTCAGAATGACTTGGTTGAGTACTCACCAGTCACAGAAAAGC
ATCTTACGGATGGCATGACAGTAAGAGAATTATGCAGTGCTGCCATAACCATGAGTGATAACACTGCGGC
CAACTTACTTCTGACAACGATCGGAGGACCGAAGGAGCTAACCGCTTTTTTGCACAACATGGGGGATCAT
GTAACTCGCCTTGATCGTTGGGAACCGGAGCTGAATGAAGCCATACCAAACGACGAGCGTGACACCACGA
TGCCTGTAGCAATGGCAACAACGTTGCGCAAACTATTAACTGGCGAACTACTTACTCTAGCTTCCCGGCA
ACAATTAATAGACTGGATGGAGGCGGATAAAGTTGCAGGACCACTTCTGCGCTCGGCCCTTCCGGCTGGC
TGGTTTATTGCTGATAAATCTGGAGCCGGTGAGCGTGGGTCTCGCGGTATCATTGCAGCACTGGGGCCAG
ATGGTAAGCCCTCCCGTATCGTAGTTATCTACACGACGGGGAGTCAGGCAACTATGGATGAACGAAATAG
ACAGATCGCTGAGATAGGTGCCTCACTGATTAAGCATTGGTAACTGTCAGACCAAGTTTACTCATATATA
CTTTAGATTGATTTAAAACTTCATTTTTAATTTAAAAGGATCTAGGTGAAGATCCTTTTTGATAATCTCA
TGACCAAAATCCCTTAACGTGAGTTTTCGTTCCACTGAGCGTCAGACCCCGTAGAAAAGATCAAAGGATC
TTCTTGAGATCCTTTTTTTCTGCGCGTAATCTGCTGCTTGCAAACAAAAAAACCACCGCTACCAGCGGTG
GTTTGTTTGCCGGATCAAGAGCTACCAACTCTTTTTCCGAAGGTAACTGGCTTCAGCAGAGCGCAGATAC
CAAATACTGTTCTTCTAGTGTAGCCGTAGTTAGGCCACCACTTCAAGAACTCTGTAGCACCGCCTACATA
CCTCGCTCTGCTAATCCTGTTACCAGTGGCTGCTGCCAGTGGCGATAAGTCGTGTCTTACCGGGTTGGAC
TCAAGACGATAGTTACCGGATAAGGCGCAGCGGTCGGGCTGAACGGGGGGTTCGTGCACACAGCCCAGCT
TGGAGCGAACGACCTACACCGAACTGAGATACCTACAGCGTGAGCTATGAGAAAGCGCCACGCTTCCCGA
AGGGAGAAAGGCGGACAGGTATCCGGTAAGCGGCAGGGTCGGAACAGGAGAGCGCACGAGGGAGCTTCCA
GGGGGAAACGCCTGGTATCTTTATAGTCCTGTCGGGTTTCGCCACCTCTGACTTGAGCGTCGATTTTTGT
GATGCTCGTCAGGGGGGCGGAGCCTATGGAAAAACGCCAGCAACGCGGCCTTTTTACGGTTCCTGGCCTT
TTGCTGGCCTTTTGCTCACATGTTCTTTCCTGCGTTATCCCCTGATTCTGTGGATAACCGTATTACCGCC
TTTGAGTGAGCTGATACCGCTCGCCGCAGCCGAACGACCGAGCGCAGCGAGTCAGTGAGCGAGGAAGCGG
AAGAGCGCCCAATACGCAAACCGCCTCTCCCCGCGCGTTGGCCGATTCATTAATGCAGCAAGCTCATGGC
TGACTAATTTTTTTTATTTATGCAGAGGCCGAGGCCGCCTCGGCCTCTGAGCTATTCCAGAAGTAGTGAG
GAGGCTTTTTTGGAGGCCTAGGCTTTTGCAAAAAGCTCCCCGTGGCACGACAGGTTTCCCGACTGGAAAG
CGGGCAGTGAGCGCAACGCAATTAATGTGAGTTAGCTCACTCATTAGGCACCCCAGGCTTTACACTTTAT
GCTTCCGGCTCGTATGTTGTGTGGAATTGTGAGCGGATAACAATTTCACACAGGAAACAGCTATGACATG
ATTACGAATTTCACAAATAAAGCATTTTTTTCACTGCATTCTAGTTGTGGTTTGTCCAAACTCATCAATG
TATCTTATCATGTCTGGATCAACTGGATAACTCAAGCTAACCAAAATCATCCCAAACTTCCCACCCCATA
CCCTATTACCACTGCCAATTACCTGTGGTTTCATTTACTCTAAACCTGTGATTCCTCTGAATTATTTTCA
TTTTAAAGAAATTGTATTTGTTAAATATGTACTACAAACTTAGTAGT
Features (pLannotate 1.2.2; 26 found; start..end, strand, type, name):
    377..634     +  LTR            5' LTR (truncated): truncated 5' long terminal repeat (LTR) from HIV-1
    681..806     +  misc_feature   HIV-1 Ψ: packaging signal of human immunodeficiency virus type 1
    790..1128    +  CDS            HIV-1 gag (fragment): gag protein from human immunodeficiency virus 1; gag
   1303..1536    +  misc_feature   RRE: The Rev response element (RRE) of HIV-1 allows for Rev-dependent mRNA export from the nucleus to the cytoplasm.
   1913..2013    +  CDS            Rev (fragment): human immunodeficiency virus 1 (HIV-1) Rev protein; rev; enhances nuclear export of unspliced and incompletely spliced viral mRNAs
   2058..2175    +  misc_feature   cPPT/CTS: central polypurine tract and central termination sequence of HIV-1
   2236..2447    +  promoter       EF-1α core promoter: core promoter for human elongation factor EF-1α
   2455..2501    +  CDS            IgH signal sequence (fragment): signal sequence from the mouse immunoglobulin heavy chain variable region
   2515..2541    +  CDS            3xHA (fragment): three tandem HA epitope tags
   2548..3204    +  CDS            mNeonGreen (fragment): mNeonGreen is a basic (constitutively fluorescent) green/yellow fluorescent protein published in 2013, derived from Branchiostoma lanceolatum. It is reported to be a very rapidly-maturing monomer with moderate acid sensitivity.
   3331..3793    +  misc_feature   IRES: internal ribosome entry site (IRES) of the encephalomyocarditis virus (EMCV)
   3795..4193    +  CDS            BSD: blasticidin S deaminase; Aspergillus terreus BSD; confers resistance to blasticidin
   4207..4795    +  misc_feature   WPRE: woodchuck hepatitis virus posttranscriptional regulatory element
   4803..4868    +  CDS            nef (fragment): NEF_HV1Z2 - Experimental evidence at protein level: Swiss-Prot protein existence level 1. Extracellular Nef protein targets CD4(+) T-lymphocytes for apoptosis by interacting with CXCR4 surface receptors. From Human immunodeficiency virus type 1 group M subtype D (isolate Z2/CDC-Z34) (HIV-1).
   4870..5103    +  LTR            3' LTR (ΔU3): self-inactivating 3' long terminal repeat (LTR) from HIV-1
   5308..5412    +  promoter       AmpR promoter: bla
   5413..6273    +  CDS            AmpR: β-lactamase; bla; confers resistance to ampicillin, carbenicillin, and related antibiotics
   6444..7032    +  rep_origin     ori: high-copy-number ColE1/pMB1/pBR322/pUC origin of replication
   7215..7269    +  CDS            lacI (fragment): lac repressor; lacI; The lac repressor binds to the lac operator to inhibit transcription in E. coli. This inhibition can be relieved by adding lactose or isopropyl-β-D-thiogalactopyranoside (IPTG).
   7275..7368    +  rep_origin     SV40 ori (fragment): SV40 origin of replication
   7393..7430    +  CDS            lacI (fragment): lac repressor; lacI; The lac repressor binds to the lac operator to inhibit transcription in E. coli. This inhibition can be relieved by adding lactose or isopropyl-β-D-thiogalactopyranoside (IPTG).
   7443..7464    +  protein_bind   CAP binding site: CAP binding activates transcription in the presence of cAMP. E. coli catabolite activator protein
   7479..7509    +  promoter       lac promoter: promoter for the E. coli lac operon
   7517..7533    +  protein_bind   lac operator: The lac repressor binds to the lac operator to inhibit transcription in E. coli. This inhibition can be relieved by adding lactose or isopropyl-β-D-thiogalactopyranoside (IPTG). lac repressor encoded by lacI
   7567..7650    +  polyA_signal   SV40 poly(A) signal (fragment): SV40 polyadenylation signal
   7817..329     +  CDS            nef (fragment) (across the origin): NEF_HV1BR - Experimental evidence at protein level: Swiss-Prot protein existence level 1. Extracellular Nef protein targets CD4(+) T-lymphocytes for apoptosis by interacting with CXCR4 surface receptors (PubMed:14990729). From Human immunodeficiency virus type 1 group M subtype B (isolate BRU/LAI) (HIV-1).
