[The description below was written by a language model from this plasmid's Addgene catalogue record and pLannotate feature annotations shown in this document.]
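Description:
ER-HA-mNG21-10 is an HIV-1-based, self-inactivating lentiviral expression plasmid built on an Ef1a-pHAGE-IRES-Blasticidin backbone, itself derived from a pHAGE short-EF1α IRES-ZsGreen vector. It is propagated in E. coli through a high-copy ColE1/pUC-type origin with ampicillin selection (AmpR). The viral portion carries a truncated 5' LTR, the Ψ packaging signal with an adjoining gag fragment, the Rev response element, the cPPT/CTS and a ΔU3 3' LTR. These allow the transcript between the LTRs to be packaged into particles when helper functions are supplied in trans, and then integrated into mammalian target cells.

The payload is a single bicistronic unit driven by the EF-1α core promoter. The first cistron is a synthetic fusion of about 760 bp. It consists of an immunoglobulin heavy-chain signal sequence, an HA epitope, the large mNeonGreen2 fragment (strands 1–10, lacking the eleventh β-strand) and, according to the catalogue entry, a C-terminal KDEL retrieval motif. The record lists the substitutions K128M, S142T, R150M, G172V and K213M in this fragment. The signal sequence directs the protein into the secretory pathway and KDEL retains it in the endoplasmic reticulum lumen. An EMCV IRES then permits translation of blasticidin S deaminase from the same mRNA, so transduced cells can be selected with blasticidin, and a WPRE enhances transcript expression.

The construct's stated purpose is to serve as a split fluorescent reporter for retrograde trafficking to the ER. The ER-resident mNG2(1-10) fragment is essentially non-fluorescent on its own. Signal would be expected only when a cargo carrying the complementary eleventh strand reaches the ER lumen and complements it. That partner is not part of this plasmid.
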