Addgene plasmid #141165: ER-HA-mNG21-10
Purpose: Split Fluorescent Reporter for ER Retrograde Trafficking
Depositing lab: Wayne Lencer. Depositing organization: Boston Children's Hospital. Publication: A quantitative single-cell assay for retrograde membrane traffic enables rapid detection of defects in cellular organization. Luong P, Li Q, Chen PF, Wrighton PJ, Chang D, Dwyer S, Bayer MT, Snapper SB, Hansen SH, Thiagarajah JT, Goessling W, Lencer WI. Mol Biol Cell. 2019 Nov 27:mbcE19070375. doi: 10.1091/mbc.E19-07-0375. PubMed 31774722.
Backbone
  Vector backbone: Ef1apHAGE-IRES-Blasticidin
  Backbone size w/o insert (bp): 7400
  Modifications to backbone: Derived from pHAGE-shortEF1a-MCS-IRES-ZsGreen
  Vector type: Mammalian Expression, Lentiviral
  Selectable markers: Blasticidin
Growth in bacteria
  Bacterial resistance: Ampicillin, 100 μg/mL
  Growth temperature: 30°C
  Growth strain: NEB Stable
  Copy number: High Copy
Gene/Insert
  Gene/Insert name: ER-HA-mNG21-10-KDEL
  Species: Synthetic
  Insert size (bp): 763
  Mutation: K128M, S142T, R150M, G172V and K213M
  Promoter: Ef1a
  Tag / fusion protein: Signal Sequence, KDEL and HA
  Cloning method: Restriction Enzyme; 5′ cloning site EcoR1 (not destroyed); 3′ cloning site Xho1 (unknown if destroyed)
  Sequencing primers: 5′ ATATAAGTGCAGTAGTCGCCG; 3′ ATATAGACAAACGCACACCG
Terms and licenses: Academic/Nonprofit Terms; Industry Terms: Not Available to Industry
How to cite: ER-HA-mNG21-10 was a gift from Wayne Lencer (Addgene plasmid # 141165 ; http://n2t.net/addgene:141165 ; RRID:Addgene_141165)
