>Addgene plasmid #141165 | ER-HA-mNG21-10 | depositor partial sequence | sequence record 275026 | Region Covered
ATGGGATGGAGCTGTATCATCCTCTTCTTGGTAGCAACAGCTACAGGCGCGCACTCCGGAGAACAGAAGC
TGATCTCAGAGGAGGACCTGGGAGGTATGGTGAGCAAGGGTGAGGAGGATAACATGGCCTCTCTCCCAGC
GACTCATGAGTTACACATCTTTGGCTCCATCAACGGTGTGGACTTTGACATGGTGGGTCAGGGTACCGGC
AATCCAAATGATGGTTATGAGGAGTTAAACCTGAAGTCCACCAAGGGTGACCTCCAGTTCTCCCCCTGGA
TTCTGGTCCCTCATATCGGGTATGGCTTCCATCAGTACCTGCCCTACCCTGACGGGATGTCGCCTTTCCA
GGCCGCCATGGTAGATGGCTCCGGATACCAAGTCCATCGCACAATGCAGTTTGAAGATGGTGCCTCCCTT
ACTGTTAACTACCGCTACACCTACGAGGGAAGCCACATCAAAGGAGAGGCCCAGGTGATGGGGACTGGTT
TCCCTGCTGACGGTCCTGTGATGACCAACACGCTGACCGCTGCGGACTGGTGCATGTCGAAGAAGACTTA
CCCCAACGACAAAACCATCATCAGTACCTTTAAGTGGAGTTACACCACTGTAAATGGCAAACGCTACCGG
AGCACTGCGCGGACCACCTACACCTTTGCCAAGCCAATGGCGGCTAACTATCTGAAGAACCAGCCGATGT
ACGTGTTCCGTAAGACGGAGCTCAAGCACTCCATGGGAGAGAAGGATGAACTG
